>Addgene plasmid #87087 | pCMV4-ApoE4 | addgene full sequence | sequence record 364549 | Addgene NGS Result
CCTCCTCACTACTTCTGGAATAGCTCAGAGGCCGAGGCGGCCTCGGCCTCTGCATAAATAAAAAAAATTA
GTCAGCCATGGGGCGGAGAATGGGCGGAACTGGGCGGAGTTAGGGGCGGGATGGGCGGAGTTAGGGGCGG
GACTATGGTTGCTGACTAATTGAGATGCATGCTTTGCATACTTCTGCCTGCTGGGGAGCCTGGGGACTTT
CCACACCTGGTTGCTGACTAATTGAGATGCATGCTTTGCATACTTCTGCCTGCTGGGGAGCCTGGGGACT
TTCCACACCCTAACTGACACACATTCCACAGCCAAGCTGGCCGCGTACCCAATTCAACAGGCATCTACTG
AGTGGACCCAACGCATGAGAGGACAGTGCCAAGCAAGCAACTCAAATGTCCCACCGGTTGGGCATGGCCA
GGTAGCCTATGCTGTGTCTGGACGTCCTCCTGCTGGTATAGTTATTTTAAAATCAGAAGGACAGGGAAGG
GAGCAGTGGTTCACGCCTGTAATCCCAGCAATTTGGGAGGCCAAGGTGGGTAGATCACCTGAGATTAGGA
GTTGGAGACCAGCCTGGCCAATATGGTGAAACCCCGTCTCTACCAAAAAAACAAAAATTAGCTGAGCCTG
GTCATGCATGCCTGGAATCCCAACAACTCGGGAGGCTGAGGCAGGAGAATCGCTTGAACCCAGGAGGCGG
AGATTGCAGTGAGCCAAGATTGTGCCACTGCACTCCAGCTTGGTTCCCAATAGACCCCGCAGGCCCTACA
GGTTGTCTTCCCAACTTGCCCCTTGCTCCATACCACCCCCCTCCACCCCATAATATTATAGAAGGACACC
TAGTCAGACAAAATGATGCAACTTAATTTTATTAGGACAAGGCTGGTGGGCACTGGAGTGGCAACTTCCA
GGGCCAGGAGAGGCACTGGGGAGGGGTCACAGGGATGCCACCCGGGATCCTCTAGAGGATCCCCGGGAAT
CTTTATTAAACTAGGGTCCACCCCAGGAGGACGGCTGGGGCGGGGACAGGGTCTCCCGCTGCAGGCTGCG
CGGAGGCAGGAGGCACGGGGTGGCGTGGGGTCGCATGGCTGCAGGCTTCGGCGTTCAGTGATTGTCGCTG
GGCACAGGGGCGGCGCTGGTGCCCACGGCAGCCTGCACCTTCTCCACCAGCCCGGCCCACTGGCGCTGCA
TGTCTTCCACCAGGGGCTCGAACCAGCTCTTGAGGCGGGCCTGGAAGGCCTCGGCCTGCAGGCGTATCTG
CTGGGCCTGCTCCTCCAGCTTGGCGCGCACCTCCGCCACCTGCTCCTTCACCTCGTCCAGGCGGTCGCGG
GTCCGGCTGCCCATCTCCTCCATCCGCGCGCGCAGCCGCTCGCCCCAGGCCTGGGCCCGCTCCTGTAGCG
GCTGGCCGGCCAGGGAGCCCACAGTGGCGGCCCGCACGCGGCCCTGTTCCACCAGGGGCCCCAGGCGCTC
GCGGATGGCGCTGAGGCCGCGCTCGGCGCCCTCGCGGGCCCCGGCCTGGTACACTGCCAGGCGCTTCTGC
AGGTCATCGGCATCGCGGAGGAGCCGCTTACGCAGCTTGCGCAGGTGGGAGGCGAGGCGCACCCGCAGCT
CCTCGGTGCTCTGGCCGAGCATGGCCTGCACCTCGCCGCGGTACTGCACCAGGCGGCCGCGCACGTCCTC
CATGTCCGCGCCCAGCCGGGCCTGCGCCGCCTGCAGCTCCTTGGACAGCCGTGCCCGCGTCTCCTCCGCC
ACCGGGGTCAGTTGTTCCTCCAGTTCCGATTTGTAGGCCTTCAACTCCTTCATGGTCTCGTCCATCAGCG
CCCTCAGTTCCTGGGTGACCTGGGAGCTGAGCAGCTCCTCCTGCACCTGCTCAGACAGTGTCTGCACCCA
GCGCAGGTAATCCCAAAAGCGACCCAGTGCCAGTTCCCAGCGCTGGCCGCTCTGCCACTCGGTCTGCTGG
CGCAGCTCGGGCTCCGGCTCTGTCTCCACCGCTTGCTCCACCTTGGCCTGGCATCCTGCCAGGAATGTGA
CCAGCAACGCAGCCCACAGAACCTTCATCTTCCTGCCTGTGATTGGCGGGATCCCGCGGGATCCCGCCAG
TCGGCTCCTGGGGAAGGCCCCGGGTACCAGATCTGAATTCGATGGAAGTATTTGAAAGAAAATTAAAAAT
AAAAACAATTCTGACGGTTCACTAAACGAGCTCTGCTTATATAGACCTCCCACCGTACACGCCTACCGCC
CATTTGCGTCAACGGGGCGGGGTTATTACGACATTTTGGAAAGTCCCGTTGATTTTGGTGCCAAAACAAA
CTCCCATTGACGTCAATGGGGTGGAGACTTGGAAATCCCCGTGAGTCAAACCGCTATCCACGCCCATTGG
TGTACTGCCAAAACCGCATCACCATGGTAATAGCGATGACTAATACGTAGATGTACTGCCAAGTAGGAAA
GTCCCGTAAGGTCATGTACTGGGCATAATGCCAGGCGGGCCATTTACCGTCATTGACGTCAATAGGGGGC
GGACTTGGCATATGATACACTTGATGTACTGCCAAGTGGGCAGTTTACCGTAAATACTCCACCCATTGAC
GTCAATGGAAAGTCCCTATTGGCGTTACTATGGGAACATACGTCATTATTGACGTCAATGGGCGGGGGTC
GTTGGGCGGTCAGCCAGGCGGGCCATTTACCGTAAGTTATGTAACGCGGAACTCCATATATGGGCTATGA
ACTAATGACCCCGTAATTGATTACTATTAATAACTAGTCAATAATCAATGTCAACATGGCGGTCATATTG
GACATGAGCCAATATAAATGTACATATTATGATATAGATACAACGTATGCAATGGCCAATAGCCAATATT
GATTTATGCTATATAACCAATGACTAATATGGCTAATTGCCAATATTGATTCAATGTATAGATCAGCTTG
GCACTGGCCGTCGTTTTACAACGTCGTGACTGGGAAAACCCTGGCGTTACCCAACTTAATCGCCTTGCAG
CACATCCCCCTTTCGCCAGCTGGCGTAATAGCGAAGAGGCCCGCACCGATCGCCCTTCCCAACAGTTGCG
CAGCCTGAATGGCGAATGGAAATTGTAAGCGTTAATATTTTGTTAAAATTCGCGTTAAATTTTTGTTAAA
TCAGCTCATTTTTTAACCAATAGGCCGAAATCGGCAAAATCCCTTATAAATCAAAAGAATAGACCGAGAT
AGGGT
[37 nt withheld, positions 3226-3262]
AAAGAACGTGGACTCCAACGTCAAAGG
[49 nt withheld, positions 3290-3338]
T
[91 nt withheld, positions 3340-3430]
G
[124 nt withheld, positions 3432-3555]
CAGGTGGCACTTTTCGGGGAAATGTGCGCGGAACCCCTATTTGTTTATTTTTCTAAATACATTCAAATAT
GTATCCGCTCATGAGACAATAACCCTGATAAATGCTTCAATAATATTGAAAAAGGAAGAGTATGAGTATT
CAACATTTCCGTGTCGCCCTTATTCCCTTTTTTGCGGCATTTTGCCTTCCTGTTTTTGCTCACCCAGAAA
CGCTGGTGAAAGTAAAAGATGCTGAAGATCAGTTGGGTGCACGAGTGGGTTACATCGAACTGGATCTCAA
CAGCGGTAAGATCCTTGAGAGTTTTCGCCCCGAAGAACGTTTTCCAATGATGAGCACTTTTAAAGTTCTG
CTATGTGGCGCGGTATTATCCCGTATTGACGCCGGGCAAGAGCAACTCGGTCGCCGCATACACTATTCTC
AGAATGACTTGGTTGAGTACTCACCAGTCACAGAAAAGCATCTTACGGATGGCATGACAGTAAGAGAATT
ATGCAGTGCTGCCATAACCATGAGTGATAACACTGCGGCCAACTTACTTCTGACAACGATCGGAGGACCG
AAGGAGCTAACCGCTTTTTTGCACAACATGGGGGATCATGTAACTCGCCTTGATCGTTGGGAACCGGAGC
TGAATGAAGCCATACCAAACGACGAGCGTGACACCACGATGCCTGTAGCAATGGCAACAACGTTGCGCAA
ACTATTAACTGGCGAACTACTTACTCTAGCTTCCCGGCAACAATTAATAGACTGGATGGAGGCGGATAAA
GTTGCAGGACCACTTCTGCGCTCGGCCCTTCCGGCTGGCTGGTTTATTGCTGATAAATCTGGAGCCGGTG
AGCGTGGGTCTCGCGGTATCATTGCAGCACTGGGGCCAGATGGTAAGCCCTCCCGTATCGTAGTTATCTA
CACGACGGGGAGTCAGGCAACTATGGATGAACGAAATAGACAGATCGCTGAGATAGGTGCCTCACTGATT
AAGCATTGGTAACTGTCAGACCAAGTTTACTCATATATACTTTAGATTGATTTAAAACTTCATTTTTAAT
TTAAAAGGATCTAGGTGAAGATCCTTTTTGATAATCTCATGACCAAAATCCCTTAACGTGAGTTTTCGTT
CCACTGAGCGTCAGACCCCGTAGAAAAGATCAAAGGATCTTCTTGAGATCCTTTTTTTCTGCGCGTAATC
TGCTGCTTGCAAACAAAAAAACCACCGCTACCAGCGGTGGTTTGTTTGCCGGATCAAGAGCTACCAACTC
TTTTTCCGAAGGTAACTGGCTTCAGCAGAGCGCAGATACCAAATACTGTTCTTCTAGTGTAGCCGTAGTT
AGGCCACCACTTCAAGAACTCTGTAGCACCGCCTACATACCTCGCTCTGCTAATCCTGTTACCAGTGGCT
GCTGCCAGTGGCGATAAGTCGTGTCTTACCGGGTTGGACTCAAGACGATAGTTACCGGATAAGGCGCAGC
GGTCGGGCTGAACGGGGGGTTCGTGCACACAGCCCAGCTTGGAGCGAACGACCTACACCGAACTGAGATA
CCTACAGCGTGAGCTATGAGAAAGCGCCACGCTTCCCGAAGGGAGAAAGGCGGACAGGTATCCGGTAAGC
GGCAGGGTCGGAACAGGAGAGCGCACGAGGGAGCTTCCAGGGGGAAACGCCTGGTATCTTTATAGTCCTG
TCGGGTTTCGCCACCTCTGACTTGAGCGTCGATTTTTGTGATGCTCGTCAGGGGGGCGGAGCCTATGGAA
AAACGCCAGCAACGCGGCCTTTTTACGGTTCCTGGCCTTTTGCTGGCCTTTTGCTCACATGTTCTTTCCT
GCGTTATCCCCTGATTCTGTGGATAACCGTATTACCGCCTTTGAGTGAGCTGATACCGCTCGCCGCAGCC
GAACGACCGAGCGCAGCGAGTCAGTGAGCGAGGAAGCGGAAGAGCGCCCAATACGCAAACCGCCTCTCCC
CGCGCGTTGGCCGATTCATTAATGCAGCTGGCACGACAGGTTTCCCGACTGGAAAGCGGGCAGTGAGCGC
AACGCAATTAATGTGAGTTAGCTCACTCATTAGGCACCCCAGGCTTTACACTTTATGCTTCCGGCTCGTA
TGTTGTGTGGAATTGTGAGCGGATAACAATTTCACACAGGAAACAGCTATGACATGATTACGAATTTAAT
ACGACTCACTATAGGGAATTCGAGCTCGGTACGCGGCCCTAGAGTCGACCTGCAGCAGCTTTTAGAGCAG
AAGTAACACTTCCGTACAGGCCTAGAAGTAAAGGCAACATCCACTGAGGAGCAGTTCTTTGATTTGCACC
ACCACCGGATCCGGGACCTGAAATAAAAGACAAAAAGACTAAACTTACCAGTTAACTTTCTGGTTTTTCA
GTTCCTCGAGGAGCTTTTTGCAAAAGCCTAGGCCTCCAAAAAAG
Features (pLannotate 1.2.2; 19 found; start..end, strand, type, name):
    331..953     -  polyA_signal   hGH poly(A) signal: human growth hormone polyadenylation signal
    960..977     -  misc_feature   MCS (fragment): pUC18/19 multiple cloning site
   1108..2058    -  CDS            APOE: APOE_HUMAN - Experimental evidence at protein level: Swiss-Prot protein existence level 1. (Microbial infection) Through its interaction with HCV envelope glycoprotein E2, participates in the attachment of HCV to HSPGs and other receptors (LDLr, VLDLr, and SR-B1) on the cell surface and to the assembly, maturation and infectivity of HCV viral particles (PubMed:25122793, PubMed:29695434). This interaction is probably promoted via the up-regulation of cellular autophagy by the virus (PubMed:29695434). From Homo sapiens (Human).
   2202..2401    -  promoter       CMV promoter: human cytomegalovirus (CMV) immediate early promoter
   2403..2782    -  enhancer       CMV enhancer: human cytomegalovirus immediate early enhancer
   2942..3096    +  CDS            lacZα (fragment): LacZα fragment of β-galactosidase; lacZ fragment
   3127..3555    -  rep_origin     f1 ori (sequence partly withheld): f1 bacteriophage origin of replication; arrow indicates direction of (+) strand synthesis
   3582..3686    +  promoter       AmpR promoter: bla
   3687..4547    +  CDS            AmpR: β-lactamase; bla; confers resistance to ampicillin, carbenicillin, and related antibiotics
   4718..5306    +  rep_origin     ori: high-copy-number ColE1/pMB1/pBR322/pUC origin of replication
   5489..5581    +  CDS            lacI (fragment): lac repressor; lacI; The lac repressor binds to the lac operator to inhibit transcription in E. coli. This inhibition can be relieved by adding lactose or isopropyl-β-D-thiogalactopyranoside (IPTG).
   5594..5615    +  protein_bind   CAP binding site: CAP binding activates transcription in the presence of cAMP. E. coli catabolite activator protein
   5630..5660    +  promoter       lac promoter: promoter for the E. coli lac operon
   5668..5684    +  protein_bind   lac operator: The lac repressor binds to the lac operator to inhibit transcription in E. coli. This inhibition can be relieved by adding lactose or isopropyl-β-D-thiogalactopyranoside (IPTG). lac repressor encoded by lacI
   5722..5740    +  promoter       T7 promoter: promoter for bacteriophage T7 RNA polymerase
   5741..5757    +  misc_feature   MCS (fragment): pUC18/19 multiple cloning site
   5764..5780    +  misc_feature   MCS (fragment): pUC18/19 multiple cloning site
   5817..5913    -  intron         SV40 intron: modified SV40 intron with splice donor and acceptor sites
   5952..302     -  promoter       SV40 promoter (across the origin): SV40 enhancer and early promoter
