[The description below was written by a language model from this plasmid's Addgene catalogue record and pLannotate feature annotations shown in this document.]
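Description:
pCMV4-ApoE4 is a mammalian expression plasmid built on the pCMV4 backbone that carries the human apolipoprotein E coding sequence in its E4 isoform. The catalogue lists a total size of about 6 kb, with a roughly 950 bp insert, and the sequenced record is of nearly the same length. The APOE open reading frame sits downstream of the human cytomegalovirus immediate-early enhancer and promoter and is followed by the human growth hormone polyadenylation signal. Together these form a simple constitutive Pol II expression cassette for transient transfection. No epitope tag or reporter fusion is annotated, so the protein appears to be expressed in untagged form.

Propagation in E. coli relies on a ColE1/pUC-type origin and the β-lactamase gene conferring ampicillin resistance. Although the annotated origin is of the high-copy type, the record lists copy number as unknown. An f1 origin is also present, which would allow single-stranded DNA production. The backbone retains remnants of pUC-style cloning architecture: lacZα and lacI fragments, the lac promoter and operator, a CAP binding site, a T7 promoter and multiple cloning site fragments. It also carries an SV40 enhancer/early promoter region with an adjacent modified SV40 intron. No mammalian selection gene is annotated, and the catalogue gives the selectable marker as unknown, so the plasmid does not appear suited to drug selection of stable lines on its own.

The stated purpose is expression of ApoE4 in mammalian cells. The associated publication examined how gene transfer of human APOE isoforms affects amyloid deposition and neurotoxicity in mouse brain, but the depositor notes that the study used an AAV-backbone construct, whereas this plasmid is not in an AAV backbone. Consistent with this, no ITRs are annotated, so it cannot be packaged as an AAV vector.
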