Addgene plasmid #87087: pCMV4-ApoE4
Purpose: Expresses ApoE4 in Mammalian cells
Depositing lab: Bradley Hyman. Depositing organization: Massachusetts General Hospital. Publication: Gene transfer of human Apoe isoforms results in differential modulation of amyloid deposition and neurotoxicity in mouse brain. Hudry E, Dashkoff J, Roe AD, Takeda S, Koffie RM, Hashimoto T, Scheel M, Spires-Jones T, Arbel-Ornath M, Betensky R, Davidson BL, Hyman BT. Sci Transl Med. 2013 Nov 20;5(212):212ra161. doi: 10.1126/scitranslmed.3007000. PubMed 24259049.
Backbone
  Vector backbone: pCMV4
  Backbone size w/o insert (bp): 5039
  Total vector size (bp): 5992
  Vector type: Mammalian Expression
  Selectable markers: unknown
Growth in bacteria
  Bacterial resistance: Ampicillin, 100 μg/mL
  Growth temperature: 37°C
  Growth strain: DH5alpha
  Growth instructions: Try following protocols for low copy plasmids if bacterial culture grow slowly.
  Copy number: Unknown
Gene/Insert
  Gene/Insert name: Apolipoprotein E4
  Species: H. sapiens (human)
  Insert size (bp): 953
  GenBank ID: NG_007084.2
  Entrez Gene: APOE (a.k.a. AD2, APO-E, ApoE4, LDLCQ5, LPG)
  Promoter: CMV
  Cloning method: Unknown
  Sequencing primers: 5′ CCATTGACGTCAATGGGAGTTTG; 3′ GGCACTGGAGTGGCAACTTC
Terms and licenses: Academic/Nonprofit Terms; Industry Terms: Not Available to Industry
Depositor comments: the plasmid used in the reference is in AAV backbone. the plasmid deposit here is not in AAV backbone
How to cite: pCMV4-ApoE4 was a gift from Bradley Hyman (Addgene plasmid # 87087 ; http://n2t.net/addgene:87087 ; RRID:Addgene_87087)
